>Addgene plasmid #14506 | pAG34 RELA 3'UTR mut | addgene full sequence | sequence record 235254 | Addgene NGS Result
CTATGGAAAAACGCCAGCAACGCGGCCTTTTTACGGTTCCTGGCCTTTTGCTGGCCTTTTGCTCACATGG
CTCGACAGATCTGCGCAGCACCATGGCCTGAAATAACCTCTGAAAGAGGAACTTGGTTAGGTACCTTCTG
AGGCGGAAAGAACCAGCTGTGGAATGTGTGTCAGTTAGGGTGTGGAAAGTCCCCAGGCTCCCCAGCAGGC
AGAAGTATGCAAAGCATGCATCTCAATTAGTCAGCAACCAGGTGTGGAAAGTCCCCAGGCTCCCCAGCAG
GCAGAAGTATGCAAAGCATGCATCTCAATTAGTCAGCAACCATAGTCCCGCCCCTAACTCCGCCCATCCC
GCCCCTAACTCCGCCCAGTTCCGCCCATTCTCCGCCCCATGGCTGACTAATTTTTTTTATTTATGCAGAG
GCCGAGGCCGCCTCGGCCTCTGAGCTATTCCAGAAGTAGTGAGGAGGCTTTTTTGGAGGCCTAGGCTTTT
GCAAAAAGCTTGATTCTTCTGACACAACAGTCTCGAACTTAAGCTGCAGAAGTTGGTCGTGAGGCACTGG
GCAGGTAAGTATCAAGGTTACAAGACAGGTTTAAGGAGACCAATAGAAACTGGGCTTGTCGAGACAGAGA
AGACTCTTGCGTTTCTGATAGGCACCTATTGGTCTTACTGACATCCACTTTGCCTTTCTCTCCACAGGTG
TCCACTCCCAGTTCAATTACAGCTCTTAAGGCTAGAGTACTTAATACGACTCACTATAGGCTAGCCACCA
TGACTTCGAAAGTTTATGATCCAGAACAAAGGAAACGGATGATAACTGGTCCGCAGTGGTGGGCCAGATG
TAAACAAATGAATGTTCTTGATTCATTTATTAATTATTATGATTCAGAAAAACATGCAGAAAATGCTGTT
ATTTTTTTACATGGTAACGCGGCCTCTTCTTATTTATGGCGACATGTTGTGCCACATATTGAGCCAGTAG
CGCGGTGTATTATACCAGACCTTATTGGTATGGGCAAATCAGGCAAATCTGGTAATGGTTCTTATAGGTT
ACTTGATCATTACAAATATCTTACTGCATGGTTTGAACTTCTTAATTTACCAAAGAAGATCATTTTTGTC
GGCCATGATTGGGGTGCTTGTTTGGCATTTCATTATAGCTATGAGCATCAAGATAAGATCAAAGCAATAG
TTCACGCTGAAAGTGTAGTAGATGTGATTGAATCATGGGATGAATGGCCTGATATTGAAGAAGATATTGC
GTTGATCAAATCTGAAGAAGGAGAAAAAATGGTTTTGGAGAATAACTTCTTCGTGGAAACCATGTTGCCA
TCAAAAATCATGAGAAAGTTAGAACCAGAAGAATTTGCAGCATATCTTGAACCATTCAAAGAGAAAGGTG
AAGTTCGTCGTCCAACATTATCATGGCCTCGTGAAATCCCGTTAGTAAAAGGTGGTAAACCTGACGTTGT
ACAAATTGTTAGGAATTATAATGCTTATCTACGTGCAAGTGATGATTTACCAAAAATGTTTATTGAATCG
GACCCAGGATTCTTTTCCAATGCTATTGTTGAAGGTGCCAAGAAGTTTCCTAATACTGAATTTGTCAAAG
TAAAAGGTCTTCATTTTTCGCAAGAAGATGCACCTGATGAAATGGGAAAATATATCAAATCGTTCGTTGA
GCGAGTTCTCAAAAATGAACAATAATTCTAGGAGCTCTCTCTCTCTTTTTGGAGGTGCTTAAGCAGAAGC
ATTAACTTCTCTGGAAAGGGGGGAGCTGGGGAAACTCAAACTTTTCCCCTGTCCTGATGGTCAGCTCCCT
TCTCTGTAGGGAACTCTGGGGTCCCCCATCCCCATCCTCCAGCTTCTGGTACTCTCCTAGAGACAGAAGC
AGGCTGGAGGTAAGGCCTTTGAGCCCACAAAGCCTTATCAAGTGTCTTCCATCATGGATTCATTACAGCT
TAATCAAAATAACGCCCCAGATACCAGCCCCTGTATGGCACTGGCATTGTCCCTGTCGGTAACACCAGCG
TTTGAGGGGCTGGCCTTCCTGCCCTACAGAGGTCTCTGCCGGCTCTTTCCTTGCTCAACCATGGCTGAAG
GAAACCAGTGCAACAGCACTGGCTCTCTCCAGGATCCAGAAGGGGTTTGGTCTGGGACTTCCTTGCTCTC
CCTCTTCTCAAGTCGGTTAATAGTAGGGTAAGTTGTTAAGAGTGGGGGAGAGCAACTAGTTGTTCTAGAG
CGGCCGCTTCGAGCAGACATGATAAGATACATTGATGAGTTTGGACAAACCACAACTAGAATGCAGTGAA
AAAAATGCTTTATTTGTGAAATTTGTGATGCTATTGCTTTATTTGTAACCATTATAAGCTGCAATAAACA
AGTTAACAACAACAATTGCATTCATTTTATGTTTCAGGTTCAGGGGGAGGTGTGGGAGGTTTTTTAAAGC
AAGTAAAACCTCTACAAATGTGGTAAAATCGATAAGGATCCAGGTGGCACTTTTCGGGGAAATGTGCGCG
GAACCCCTATTTGTTTATTTTTCTAAATACATTCAAATATGTATCCGCTCATGAGACAATAACCCTGATA
AATGCTTCAATAATATTGAAAAAGGAAGAGTATGAGTATTCAACATTTCCGTGTCGCCCTTATTCCCTTT
TTTGCGGCATTTTGCCTTCCTGTTTTTGCTCACCCAGAAACGCTGGTGAAAGTAAAAGATGCTGAAGATC
AGTTGGGTGCACGAGTGGGTTACATCGAACTGGATCTCAACAGCGGTAAGATCCTTGAGAGTTTTCGCCC
CGAAGAACGTTTTCCAATGATGAGCACTTTTAAAGTTCTGCTATGTGGCGCGGTATTATCCCGTATTGAC
GCCGGGCAAGAGCAACTCGGTCGCCGCATACACTATTCTCAGAATGACTTGGTTGAGTACTCACCAGTCA
CAGAAAAGCATCTTACGGATGGCATGACAGTAAGAGAATTATGCAGTGCTGCCATAACCATGAGTGATAA
CACTGCGGCCAACTTACTTCTGACAACGATCGGAGGACCGAAGGAGCTAACCGCTTTTTTGCACAACATG
GGGGATCATGTAACTCGCCTTGATCGTTGGGAACCGGAGCTGAATGAAGCCATACCAAACGACGAGCGTG
ACACCACGATGCCTGTAGCAATGGCAACAACGTTGCGCAAACTATTAACTGGCGAACTACTTACTCTAGC
TTCCCGGCAACAATTAATAGACTGGATGGAGGCGGATAAAGTTGCAGGACCACTTCTGCGCTCGGCCCTT
CCGGCTGGCTGGTTTATTGCTGATAAATCTGGAGCCGGTGAGCGTGGGTCTCGCGGTATCATTGCAGCAC
TGGGGCCAGATGGTAAGCCCTCCCGTATCGTAGTTATCTACACGACGGGGAGTCAGGCAACTATGGATGA
ACGAAATAGACAGATCGCTGAGATAGGTGCCTCACTGATTAAGCATTGGTAACTGTCAGACCAAGTTTAC
TCATATATACTTTAGATTGATTTAAAACTTCATTTTTAATTTAAAAGGATCTAGGTGAAGATCCTTTTTG
ATAATCTCATGACCAAAATCCCTTAACGTGAGTTTTCGTTCCACTGAGCGTCAGACCCCGTAGAAAAGAT
CAAAGGATCTTCTTGAGATCCTTTTTTTCTGCGCGTAATCTGCTGCTTGCAAACAAAAAAACCACCGCTA
CCAGCGGTGGTTTGTTTGCCGGATCAAGAGCTACCAACTCTTTTTCCGAAGGTAACTGGCTTCAGCAGAG
CGCAGATACCAAATACTGTTCTTCTAGTGTAGCCGTAGTTAGGCCACCACTTCAAGAACTCTGTAGCACC
GCCTACATACCTCGCTCTGCTAATCCTGTTACCAGTGGCTGCTGCCAGTGGCGATAAGTCGTGTCTTACC
GGGTTGGACTCAAGACGATAGTTACCGGATAAGGCGCAGCGGTCGGGCTGAACGGGGGGTTCGTGCACAC
AGCCCAGCTTGGAGCGAACGACCTACACCGAACTGAGATACCTACAGCGTGAGCTATGAGAAAGCGCCAC
GCTTCCCGAAGGGAGAAAGGCGGACAGGTATCCGGTAAGCGGCAGGGTCGGAACAGGAGAGCGCACGAGG
GAGCTTCCAGGGGGAAACGCCTGGTATCTTTATAGTCCTGTCGGGTTTCGCCACCTCTGACTTGAGCGTC
GATTTTTGTGATGCTCGTCAGGGGGGCGGAGC
Features (pLannotate 1.2.2; 9 found; start..end, strand, type, name):
    138..495     +  promoter       SV40 promoter: SV40 enhancer and early promoter
    565..697     +  intron         chimeric intron: chimera between introns from human β-globin and immunoglobulin heavy chain genes
    742..760     +  promoter       T7 promoter: promoter for bacteriophage T7 RNA polymerase
    770..1705    +  CDS            Rluc: luciferase from the anthozoan coelenterate Renilla reniformis (sea pansy)
   2263..2384    -  polyA_signal   SV40 poly(A) signal: SV40 polyadenylation signal
   2407..2475    -  CDS            large T antigen (fragment): large T antigen from SV40 (simian virus 40)
   2517..2621    +  promoter       AmpR promoter: bla
   2622..3482    +  CDS            AmpR: β-lactamase; bla; confers resistance to ampicillin, carbenicillin, and related antibiotics
   3653..9       +  rep_origin     ori (across the origin): high-copy-number ColE1/pMB1/pBR322/pUC origin of replication
