[The description below was written by a language model from this plasmid's Addgene catalogue record and pLannotate feature annotations shown in this document.]
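Description:
pAG34 RELA 3'UTR mut is a mammalian Renilla luciferase reporter plasmid built on pIS2, a derivative of the commercial pRL-SV40 vector, and carries a mutated fragment of the human RELA (NF-κB p65) 3' untranslated region downstream of the luciferase coding sequence. It is propagated in E. coli as a high-copy plasmid through a ColE1/pUC-type origin and is selected with ampicillin via the β-lactamase gene and its own promoter. The sequenced record is about 4.2 kb, consistent with a backbone of roughly 3.7 kb plus an insert of about 520 bp.

The expression unit is driven by the SV40 enhancer and early promoter, followed by a chimeric β-globin/immunoglobulin intron that promotes efficient processing of the transcript. A T7 promoter sits just upstream of the Rluc open reading frame and would allow in vitro transcription. The RELA 3'UTR segment was cloned between SacI and SpeI sites, both retained. It is not annotated in the feature table, but it presumably occupies the unannotated gap between the end of Rluc and the SV40 polyadenylation signal. The "N-terminal luciferase" tag entry therefore reflects luciferase lying upstream of the UTR on the same mRNA, not a protein fusion. The short large T antigen fragment annotated near the poly(A) region is simply residual SV40 sequence.

In this mutant version the candidate hexamer motifs in the UTR have been changed at their central bases, as the record states. Given the associated study on microRNA-mediated downregulation of target mRNAs, the plasmid likely serves as the site-disrupted control for a wild-type RELA UTR reporter. Transfected cells can then show whether repression of luciferase output depends on the intact sites. The record does not name the microRNA involved.
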