Addgene plasmid #14506: pAG34 RELA 3'UTR mut
Depositing lab: David Bartel. Depositing organization: Whitehead Institute for Biomedical Research. Publication: Microarray analysis shows that some microRNAs downregulate large numbers of target mRNAs. Lim LP, Lau NC, Garrett-Engele P, Grimson A, Schelter JM, Castle J, Bartel DP, Linsley PS, Johnson JM. Nature. 2005 Feb 17. 433(7027):769-73. 10.1038/nature03315 PubMed 15685193.
Backbone
  Vector backbone: pIS2
  Backbone manufacturer: pIS2 derived from pRL-SV40 (Promega)
  Backbone size w/o insert (bp): 3700
  Vector type: Mammalian Expression, Luciferase
Growth in bacteria
  Bacterial resistance: Ampicillin, 100 μg/mL
  Growth temperature: 37°C
  Growth strain: DH5alpha
  Copy number: High Copy
Gene/Insert
  Gene/Insert name: RELA 3'UTR mutant (alt name: RELA)
  Species: H. sapiens (human)
  Insert size (bp): 520
  Mutation: GTGCCT’s were changed to GTCGGT's
  Entrez Gene: RELA (a.k.a. AIF3BL3, CMCU, NFKB3, p65)
  Tag / fusion protein: luciferase (N terminal on backbone)
  Cloning method: Restriction Enzyme; 5′ cloning site SacI (not destroyed); 3′ cloning site SpeI (not destroyed)
  Sequencing primers: 5′ EBV rev primer (GTGGTTTGTCCAAACTCATC)
Terms and licenses: Academic/Nonprofit Terms; Industry Terms: Not Available to Industry
Depositor comments: RELA 3'UTR mutant in renilla luciferase reporter plasmid.
How to cite: pAG34 RELA 3'UTR mut was a gift from David Bartel (Addgene plasmid # 14506 ; http://n2t.net/addgene:14506 ; RRID:Addgene_14506)
