>Addgene plasmid #14506 | pAG34 RELA 3'UTR mut | depositor partial sequence | sequence record 8131 | Author sequence
ATATGAGCTCTCTCTCTCTTTTTGGAGGTGCTTAAGCAGAAGCATTAACTTCTCTGGAAAGGGGGGAGCT
GGGGAAACTCAAACTTTTCCCCTGTCCTGATGGTCAGCTCCCTTCTCTGTAGGGAACTCTGGGGTCCCCC
ATCCCCATCCTCCAGCTTCTGGTACTCTCCTAGAGACAGAAGCAGGCTGGAGGTAAGGCCTTTGAGCCCA
CAAAGCCTTATCAAGTGTCTTCCATCATGGATTCATTACAGCTTAATCAAAATAACGCCCCAGATACCAG
CCCCTGTATGGCACTGGCATTGTCCCTGTCGGTAACACCAGCGTTTGAGGGGCTGGCCTTCCTGCCCTAC
AGAGGTCTCTGCCGGCTCTTTCCTTGCTCAACCATGGCTGAAGGAAACCAGTGCAACAGCACTGGCTCTC
TCCAGGATCCAGAAGGGGTTTGGTCTGGGACTTCCTTGCTCTCCCTCTTCTCAAGTCGGTTAATAGTAGG
GTAAGTTGTTAAGAGTGGGGGAGAGCAACTAGTATAT
